Addgene plasmid #239370: PKA1280
Purpose: His-Las17 (300-422) pTOPO 6xHis-Las17 (300-422) as a BamH1-HindIII fragment
Depositing lab: Kathryn Ayscough. Depositing organization: University of Sheffield.
Backbone
  Vector backbone: pTOPO 6xHis
  Backbone size w/o insert (bp): 3000
  Total vector size (bp): 3500
  Vector type: Bacterial Expression
Growth in bacteria
  Bacterial resistance: Ampicillin, 100 μg/mL
  Growth temperature: Room Temperature
  Growth strain: DH5alpha
  Growth instructions: Overnight 17°C
  Copy number: Unknown
Gene/Insert
  Gene/Insert name: Las17 (amino acids 300-422)
  Species: S. cerevisiae (budding yeast)
  Insert size (bp): 360
  GenBank ID: YOR181W
  Tag / fusion protein: 6xHis
Terms and licenses: Academic/Nonprofit Terms; Industry Terms: Not Available to Industry
How to cite: PKA1280 was a gift from Kathryn Ayscough (Addgene plasmid # 239370 ; http://n2t.net/addgene:239370 ; RRID:Addgene_239370)
