[The description below was written by a language model from this plasmid's Addgene catalogue record and pLannotate feature annotations shown in this document.]
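Description:
PKA1280 is a bacterial expression plasmid that produces a 6xHis-tagged fragment of the Saccharomyces cerevisiae protein Las17 (systematic name YOR181W), covering amino acids 300–422. The catalogue lists the backbone as "pTOPO 6xHis" and states that the roughly 360 bp insert was placed as a BamHI–HindIII fragment. The plasmid is maintained in E. coli through a high-copy ColE1/pUC-type origin and selected with ampicillin via the β-lactamase gene and its own promoter. An f1 phage origin is also present, which in principle allows single-stranded DNA production.

The annotated expression cassette is a standard T7 arrangement. A T7 promoter and the T7 gene 10 ribosome binding site drive an open reading frame that begins with a short region annotated as a capTEV fragment, which most likely corresponds to the histidine tag itself. This is followed by the T7 gene 10 leader peptide, which aids translation, and the Xpress epitope with its enterokinase cleavage site, then the Las17 fragment, with a T7 terminator downstream. Expression therefore requires a host that supplies T7 RNA polymerase. The tag layout allows nickel-affinity purification, antibody detection and, potentially, removal of the N-terminal tags by enterokinase. Short hits to lacI, lacZα and a SET1 solubility tag appear to be backbone remnants rather than functional elements.

The sequenced record is 3,225 nt, somewhat shorter than the approximate 3,500 bp total given in the catalogue. The record does not state a specific application beyond expression of this Las17 fragment, which is consistent with making recombinant protein for purification and in vitro study.
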