Features (pLannotate 1.2.2; 14 found; start..end, strand, type, name):
    623..1483    -  CDS            AmpR: β-lactamase; bla; confers resistance to ampicillin, carbenicillin, and related antibiotics
   1484..1588    -  promoter       AmpR promoter: bla
   1641..2069    -  rep_origin     f1 ori (sequence partly withheld): f1 bacteriophage origin of replication; arrow indicates direction of (+) strand synthesis
   2074..2140    -  CDS            lacZα (fragment): LacZα fragment of β-galactosidase; lacZ fragment
   2166..2213    -  terminator     T7 terminator: transcription terminator for bacteriophage T7 RNA polymerase
   2221..2270    -  CDS            SET1 (fragment): solubility-enhancement tag derived from T7 phage gene 10B
   2286..2654    -  CDS            LAS17 (fragment): LAS17_YEAST - Experimental evidence at protein level: Swiss-Prot protein existence level 1. From Saccharomyces cerevisiae (strain ATCC 204508 / S288c) (Baker's yeast).
   2661..2684    -  CDS            Xpress™ tag: Xpress™ epitope tag, including an enterokinase recognition and cleavage site
   2688..2720    -  CDS            T7 tag (gene 10 leader): leader peptide from bacteriophage T7 gene 10 promotes efficient translation in E. coli
   2721..2741    -  CDS            capTEV™ (fragment): composite tag for in vivo biotinylation, TEV protease cleavage, and 6xHis tagging
   2761..2783    -  RBS            RBS: efficient ribosome binding site from bacteriophage T7 gene 10 (Olins and Rangwala, 1989)
   2815..2833    -  promoter       T7 promoter: promoter for bacteriophage T7 RNA polymerase
   2853..2906    -  CDS            lacI (fragment): lac repressor; lacI; The lac repressor binds to the lac operator to inhibit transcription in E. coli. This inhibition can be relieved by adding lactose or isopropyl-β-D-thiogalactopyranoside (IPTG).
   3089..452     -  rep_origin     ori (across the origin): high-copy-number ColE1/pMB1/pBR322/pUC origin of replication
>Addgene plasmid #239370 | PKA1280 | addgene full sequence | sequence record 478749 | Addgene NGS Result
TGCCGCTTACCGGATACCTGTCCGCCTTTCTCCCTTCGGGAAGCGTGGCGCTTTCTCATAGCTCACGCTG
TAGGTATCTCAGTTCGGTGTAGGTCGTTCGCTCCAAGCTGGGCTGTGTGCACGAACCCCCCGTTCAGCCC
GACCGCTGCGCCTTATCCGGTAACTATCGTCTTGAGTCCAACCCGGTAAGACACGACTTATCGCCACTGG
CAGCAGCCACTGGTAACAGGATTAGCAGAGCGAGGTATGTAGGCGGTGCTACAGAGTTCTTGAAGTGGTG
GCCTAACTACGGCTACACTAGAAGAACAGTATTTGGTATCTGCGCTCTGCTGAAGCCAGTTACCTTCGGA
AAAAGAGTTGGTAGCTCTTGATCCGGCAAACAAACCACCGCTGGTAGCGGTGGTTTTTTTGTTTGCAAGC
AGCAGATTACGCGCAGAAAAAAAGGATCTCAAGAAGATCCTTTGATCTTTTCTACGGGGTCTGACGCTCA
GTGGAACGAAAACTCACGTTAAGGGATTTTGGTCATGAGATTATCAAAAAGGATCTTCACCTAGATCCTT
TTAAATTAAAAATGAAGTTTTAAATCAATCTAAAGTATATATGAGTAAACTTGGTCTGACAGTTACCAAT
GCTTAATCAGTGAGGCACCTATCTCAGCGATCTGTCTATTTCGTTCATCCATAGTTGCCTGACTCCCCGT
CGTGTAGATAACTACGATACGGGAGGGCTTACCATCTGGCCCCAGTGCTGCAATGATACCGCGAGACCCA
CGCTCACCGGCTCCAGATTTATCAGCAATAAACCAGCCAGCCGGAAGGGCCGAGCGCAGAAGTGGTCCTG
CAACTTTATCCGCCTCCATCCAGTCTATTAATTGTTGCCGGGAAGCTAGAGTAAGTAGTTCGCCAGTTAA
TAGTTTGCGCAACGTTGTTGCCATTGCTACAGGCATCGTGGTGTCACGCTCGTCGTTTGGTATGGCTTCA
TTCAGCTCCGGTTCCCAACGATCAAGGCGAGTTACATGATCCCCCATGTTGTGCAAAAAAGCGGTTAGCT
CCTTCGGTCCTCCGATCGTTGTCAGAAGTAAGTTGGCCGCAGTGTTATCACTCATGGTTATGGCAGCACT
GCATAATTCTCTTACTGTCATGCCATCCGTAAGATGCTTTTCTGTGACTGGTGAGTACTCAACCAAGTCA
TTCTGAGAATAGTGTATGCGGCGACCGAGTTGCTCTTGCCCGGCGTCAATACGGGATAATACCGCGCCAC
ATAGCAGAACTTTAAAAGTGCTCATCATTGGAAAACGTTCTTCGGGGCGAAAACTCTCAAGGATCTTACC
GCTGTTGAGATCCAGTTCGATGTAACCCACTCGTGCACCCAACTGATCTTCAGCATCTTTTACTTTCACC
AGCGTTTCTGGGTGAGCAAAAACAGGAAGGCAAAATGCCGCAAAAAAGGGAATAAGGGCGACACGGAAAT
GTTGAATACTCATACTCTTCCTTTTTCAATATTATTGAAGCATTTATCAGGGTTATTGTCTCATGAGCGG
ATACATATTTGAATGTATTTAGAAAAATAAACAAATAGGGGTTCCGCGCACATTTCCCCGAAAAGTGCCA
CCTAAATTGTAAGCGTTAATATTTTGTTAAAATTCGCGTTAAATTTTTGTTAAATCAGCTCATTTTTTAA
CCAATAGGCCGAAATCGGCAAAATCCCTTATAAATCAAAAGAATAGACCGAGATAGGGT
[37 nt withheld, positions 1740-1776]
AAAGAACGTGGACTCCAACGTCAAAGG
[49 nt withheld, positions 1804-1852]
T
[91 nt withheld, positions 1854-1944]
G
[124 nt withheld, positions 1946-2069]
CCCATTCGCCATTCAGGCTGCGCAACTGTTGGGAAGGGCGATCGGTGCGGGCCTCTTCGCTATTACGCCA
GATCCGGATATAGTTCCTCCTTTCAGCAAAAAACCCCTCAAGACCCGTTTAGAGGCCCCAAGGGGTTATG
CTAGTTATTGCTCAGCGGTGGCAGCAGCCAACTCAGCTTCCTTTCGGGCTTTGTTAGCAGCCGGATCAAG
CTTTTAGCTATTTGTCTGATATCCAAAGGGGCGGTTAGAATTATTGTACTGTTGTGGATTTTGTTGCATC
GTAACGTTTGGTGTGGGGCGAGATGCTCTTGGAGGAGGTGGTGGTGCTGGCCCTCTTCTTCCAGTGGCCT
GTGGAAGGAGGCTATTTCCACCGGCAGAATTCAGGGTATTACTGGTTACGTGCCTATGTGGTGGAGGCGG
TGGTGCTGGCCCACGCCTTGGCGGAGGTGGAGGAGCAGGTAGGCGAACACCTGAACCTTCAGTAGTGGTA
CGCATTGGCGGAGGAGGTGGCACAGGCCGATTATTTCTGTTAGGCAACTGTGGAAGGGGCCTATTCTGCT
GTGGTATGCCCATTGAAGGAGCTTGTGGATCCTTATCGTCATCGTCGTACAGATCCCGACCCATTTGCTG
TCCACCAGTCATGCTAGCCATACCATGATGATGATGATGATGAGAACCCCGCATATGTATATCTCCTTCT
TAAAGTTAAACAAAATTATTTCTAGAGGGAAACCGTTGTGGTCTCCCTATAGTGAGTCGTATTAATTTCG
CGGGATCGAGATCCTGCATTAATGAATCGGCCAACGCGCGGGGAGAGGCGGTTTGCGTATTGGGCGCTCT
TCCGCTTCCTCGCTCACTGACTCGCTGCGCTCGGTCGTTCGGCTGCGGCGAGCGGTATCAGCTCACTCAA
AGGCGGTAATACGGTTATCCACAGAATCAGGGGATAACGCAGGAAAGAACATGTGAGCAAAAGGCCAGCA
AAAGGCCAGGAACCGTAAAAAGGCCGCGTTGCTGGCGTTTTTCCATAGGCTCCGCCCCCCTGACGAGCAT
CACAAAAATCGACGCTCAAGTCAGAGGTGGCGAAACCCGACAGGACTATAAAGATACCAGGCGTTTCCCC
CTGGAAGCTCCCTCGTGCGCTCTCCTGTTCCGACCC
